>Addgene plasmid #162477 | HJP-196-IVS-Syn21-NrdJ-1C-CreC-WPREUw | addgene full sequence | sequence record 320099 | Addgene NGS Result
CGGGTGCGGATACGCGGGGCAGCGTCAGCGGGTTCTCGACGGTCACGGCGGGCATGTCGACAAGCCGAAC
ATATGGGCGCGCCTAGTATGTATGTAAGTTAATAAAACCCATTTTTGCGGAAAGTAGATAAAAAAAACAT
TTTTTTTTTTTACTGCACTGGATATCATTGAACTTATCTGATCAGTTTTAAATTTACTTCGATCCAAGGG
TATTTGATGTACCAGGTTCTTTCGATTACCTCTCACTCAAAATGACATTCCACTCAAAGTCAGCGCTGTT
TGCCTCCTTCTCTGTCCACAGAAATATCGCCGTCTCTTTCGCCGCTGCGTCCGCTATCTCTTTCGCCACC
GTTTGTAGCGTTACGTAGCGTCAATGTCCGCCTTCAGTTGCATTTTGTCAGCGGTTTCGTGACGAAGCTC
CAAGCGGTTTACGCCATCAATTAAACACAAAGTGCTGTGCCAAAACTCCTCTCGCTTCTTATTTTTGTTT
GTTTTTTGAGTGATTGGGGTGGTGATTGGTTTTGGGTGGGTAAGCAGGGGAAAGTGTGAAAAATCCCGGC
AATGGGCCAAGAGGATCAGGAGCTATTAATTCGCGGAGGCAGCAAACACCCATCTGCCGAGCATCTGAAC
AATGTGAGTAGTACATGTGCATACATCTTAAGTTCACTTGATCTATAGGAACTGCGATTGCAACATCAAA
TTGTCTGCGGCGTGAGAACTGCGACCCACAAAAATCCCAAACCGCAATTGCACAAACAAATAGTGACACG
AAACAGATTATTCTGGTAGCTGTTCTCGCTATATAAGACAATTTTTGAGATCATATCATGATCAAGACAT
CTAAAGGCATTCATTTTCGACTATATTCTTTTTTACAAAAAATATAACAACCAGATATTTTAAGCTGATC
CTAGATGCACAAAAAATAAATAAAAGTATAAACCTACTTCGTAGGATACTTCGGGGTACTTTTTGTTCGG
GGTTAGATGAGCATAACGCTTGTAGTTGATATTTGAGATCCCCTATCATTGCAGGGTGACAGCGGAGCGG
CTTCGCAGAGCTGCATTAACCAGGGCTTCGGGCAGGCCAAAAACTACGGCACGCTCCGGCCACCCAGTCC
GCCGGAGGACTCCGGTTCAGGGAGCGGCCAACTAGCCGAGAACCTCACCTATGCCTGGCACAATATGGAC
ATCTTTGGGGCGGTCAATCAGCCGGGCTCCGGATGGCGGCAGCTGGTCAACCGGACACGCGGACTATTCT
GCAACGAGCGACACATACCGGCGCCCAGGAAACATTTGCTCAAGAACGGTGAGTTTCTATTCGCAGTCGG
CTGATCTGTGTGAAATCTTAATAAAGGGTCCAATTACCAATTTGAAACTCAGTTTGCGGCGTGGCCTATC
CGGGCGAACTTTTGGCCGTGATGGGCAGTTCCGGTGCCGGAAAGACGACCCTGCTGAATGCCCTTGCCTT
TCGATCGCCGCAGGGCATCCAAGTATCGCCATCCGGGATGCGACTGCTCAATGGCCAACCTGTGGACGCC
AAGGAGATGCAGGCCAGGTGCGCCTATGTCCAGCAGGATGACCTCTTTATCGGCTCCCTAACGGCCAGGG
AACACCTGATTTTCCAAGCCATGGTGCGGATGCCACGACATCTGACCTATCGGCAGCGAGTGGCCCGCGT
GGATCAGGTGATCCAGGAGCTTTCGCTCAGCAAATGTCAGCACACGATCATCGGTGTGCCCGGCAGGGTG
AAAGGTCTGTCCGGCGGAGAAAGGAAGCGTCTGGCATTCGCCTCCGAGGCTCTAACCGATCCGCCGCTTC
TGATCTGCGATGAGCCCACCTCCGGACTGGACTCCTTTACCGCCCACAGCGTCGTCCAGGTGCTGAAGAA
GCTGTCGCAGAAGGGCAAGACCGTCATCCTGACCATTCATCAGCCGTCTTCCGAGCTGTTTGAGCTCTTT
GACAAGATCCTTCTGATGGCCGAGGGCAGGGTAGCTTTCTTGGGCACTCCCAGCGAAGCCGTCGACTTCT
TTTCCTAGTGAGTTCGATGTGTTTATTAAGGGTATCTAGTATTACATAACATCTCAACTCCTATCCAGCG
TGGGTGCCCAGTGTCCTACCAACTACAATCCGGCGGACTTTTACGTACAGGTGTTGGCCGTTGTGCCCGG
ACGGGAGATCGAGTCCCGTGATCGGATCGCCAAGATATGCGACAATTTTGCCATTAGCAAAGTAGCCCGG
GATATGGAGCAGTTGTTGGCCACCAAAAATCTGGAGAAGCCACTGGAGCAGCCGGAGAATGGGTACACCT
ACAAGGCCACCTGGTTCATGCAGTTCCGGGCGGTCCTGTGGCGATCCTGGCTGTCGGTGCTCAAGGAACC
ACTCCTCGTAAAAGTGCGACTTATTCAGACAACGGTGAGTGGTTCCAGTGGAAACAAATGATATAACGCT
TACAATTCTTGGAAACAAATTCGCTAGATTTTAGATAGAATTGCCTGATTCCACACCCTTCTTAGTTTTT
TTCAATGAGATGTATAGTTTATAGTTTTGCAGAAGATAAATAAATTTCATTTAACTCGCGAATATTAATG
AGATGCGAGTAACATTTTAATTTGCAGATGGTTGCCATCTTGATTGGCCTCATCTTTTTGGGCCAACAAC
TCACGCAAGTGGGTGTGATGAATATCAACGGAGCCATCTTCCTCTTCCTGACCAACATGACCTTTCAAAA
CGTCTTTGCCACGATAAATGTAAGTCATGTTTAGAATACATTTGCATTTCAATAATTTACTAACTTTCTA
ATGAATCGATTCGATTTAGGTGTTCACCTCAGAGCTGCCAGTTTTTATGAGGGAGGCCCGAAGTCGACTT
TATCGCTGTGACACATACTTTCTGGGCAAAACGATTGCCGAATTGCCGCTTTTTCTCACAGTGCCACTGG
TCTTCACGGCGATTGCCTATCCGATGATCGGACTGCGGGCCGGAGTGCTGCACTTCTTCAACTGCCTGGC
GCTGGTCACTCTGGTGGCCAATGTGTCAACGTCCTTCGGATATCTAATATCCTGCGCCAGCTCCTCGACC
TCGATGGCGCTGTCTGTGGGTCCGCCGGTTATCATACCATTCCTGCTCTTTGGCGGCTTCTTCTTGAACT
CGGGCTCGGTGCCAGTATACCTCAAATGGTTGTCGTACCTCTCATGGTTCCGTTACGCCAACGAGGGTCT
GCTGATTAACCAATGGGCGGACGTGGAGCCGGGCGAAATTAGCTGCACATCGTCGAACACCACGTGCCCC
AGTTCGGGCAAGGTCATCCTGGAGACGCTTAACTTCTCCGCCGCCGATCTGCCGCTGGACTACGTGGGTC
TGGCCATTCTCATCGTGAGCTTCCGGGTGCTCGCATATCTGGCTCTAAGACTTCGGGCCCGACGCAAGGA
GTAGCCGACATATATCCGAAATAACTGCTTGTTTTTTTTTTTTACCATTATTACCATCGTGTTTACTGTT
TATTGCCCCCTCAAAAAGCTAATGTAATTATATTTGTGCCAATAAAAACAAGATATGACCTATAGAATAC
AAGTATTTCCCCTTCGAACATCCCCACAAGTAGACTTTGGATTTGTCTTCTAACCAAAAGACTTACACAC
CTGCATACCTTACATCAAAAACTCGTTTATCGCTACATAAAACACCGGGATATATTTTTTATATACATAC
TTTTCAAATCGCGCGCCCTCTTCATAATTCACCTCCACCACACCACGTTTCGTAGTTGCTCTTTCGCTGT
CTCCCACCCGCTCTCCGCAACACATTCACCTTTTGTTCGACGACCTTGGAGCGACTGTCGTTAGTTCCGC
GCGATTCGGTTCGCTCAAATGGTTCCGAGTGGTTCATTTCGTCTCAATAGAAATTAGTAATAAATATTTG
TATGTACAATTTATTTGCTCCAATATATTTGTATATATTTCCCTCACAGCTATATTTATTCTAATTTAAT
ATTATGACTTTTTAAGGTAATTTTTTGTGACCTGTTCGGAGTGATTAGCGTTACAATTTGAACTGAAAGT
GACATCCAGTGTTTGTTCCTTGTGTAGATGCATCTCAAAAAAATGGTGGGCATAATAGTGTTGTTTATAT
ATATCAAAAATAACAACTATAATAATAAGAATACATTTAATTTAGAAAATGCTTGGATTTCACTGGAACT
AGGGCGCGCCTCCGGAACATAATGGTGCAGGGCGCTGACTTCCGCGTTTCCAGACTTTACGAAACACGGA
AACCGAAGACCATTCATGTTGTTGCTCAGGTCGCAGACGTTTTGCAGCAGCAGTCGCTTCACGTTCGCTC
GCGTATCGGTGATTCATTCTGCTAACCAGTAAGGCAACCCCGCCAGCCTAGCCGGGTCCTCAACGACAGG
AGCACGATCATGCGCACCCGTGGCCAGCGGCCGCTCTAGAACTAGTGGATCTAAACGAGTTTTTAAGCAA
ACTCACTCCCTGACAATAAAAACGCAATTATCTTTAAATAAATATATTCTATTTATTAACCAAGTAGCTA
ATATAGCTAAAATCAATTTGTTGCTAACTTAAAACTAACATAATTATGTATTAGTTATTTACATTCTTTT
GGTTGGTTACAACCAAATAAATAATATCACTTTTAAAAACTTAAGCCAGGAACTGAATAATTTTCTATTT
GGCTTTAGTCGACGGTATCGATAAGCTTCAGGCGGGGAGGCGGCCCAAAGGGAGATCCGACTCGTCTGAG
GGCGAAGGCGAAGACGCGGAAGAGGCCGCAGAGCCGGCAGCAGGCCGCGGGAAGGAAGGTCCGCTGGATT
GAGGGCCGAAGGGACGTAGCAGAAGGACGTCCCGCGCAGAATCCAGGTGGCAACACAGGCGAGCAGCCAA
GGAAAGGACGATGATTTCCCCGACAACACCACGGAATTGTCAGTGCCCAACAGCCGAGCCCCTGTCCAGC
AGCGGGCAAGGCAGGCGGCGATGAGTTCCGCCGTGGCAATAGGGAGGGGGAAAGCGAAAGTCCCGGAAAG
GAGCTGACAGGTGGTGGCAATGCCCCAACCAGTGGGGGTTGCGTCAGCAAACACAGTGCACACCACGCCA
CGTTGCCTGACAACGGGCCACAACTCCTCATAAAGAGACAGCAACCAGGATTTATACAAGGAGGAGAAAA
TGAAAGCCATACGGGAAGCAATAGCATGATACAAAGGCATTAAAGCAGCGTATCCACATAGCGTAAAAGG
AGCAACATAGTTAAGAATACCAGTCAATCTTTCACAAATTTTGTAATCCAGAGGTTGATTGTTTAAACAC
CGGTTTAATCTCCGTCCTCCAGCAGGCGCACCATTGCGCCTGTTTCACTATCCAGATTACGAATGTAGTT
CATTACAATATTCACGTTGGTCCATCCGCCCGCTTGCATGATTTCTGGGATGGAAACACCGGCCCTCGCC
ATGTCACGGGCGGCACCCACACGTGCGCTGTGACCGGACCAGGCCAAGTAACGTTGGCCGGAGTCATCTT
TTGCACCGTAAATCAATCGGTGAGTGGCCTCGAAGATTCCCTCCAACGCGCGCGTACTCAACTGACTTGT
TGCCGAGTTGTGCACCAGGATATCGTTGGCGAAGAAGTTGTGGGTGCTGGTCTGGATATCGTAGGTATCC
TCGTTGCTCACGATCTTGCGGCTCTTCAGCTTGCCGATGTAGGTCTTGGCCTCCATTTTGATTTTTTTTT
TTAAGTTGCTAGCCCTGAAGTAAAGGATAAGAATTAGGGTTAGTCGTTTCGGTGTGCCTAGGCATCAGTG
GTTGAACCTACCTTTTTCTAGCGGTACCGTTTGGTATGCGTCTTGTGATTCAAAGTTGGCTTATTCAAAG
GATATTAACGAAGGCAGCGGCACGTCTGCTCGGCTCGAACATTCATTCACAACTGATGCTCTCAGCCACC
CCGCGCCCTTTTATACCGCTGCGCTCGATCCCCGGGCGAGCTCGGCCGGCCGTTTATCACCACTTTGTAC
AAGAAAGCTGAACGAGAAACGTAAAATGATATAAATATCAATATATTAAATTAGATTTTGCATAAAAAAC
AGACTACATAATACTGTAAAACACAACATATCCAGTCACTATGGTCGACCTGCAGACTGGCTGTGTATAA
GGGAGCCTGACATTTATATTCCCCAGAACATCAGGTTAATGGCGTTTTTGATGTCATTTTCGCGGTGGCT
GAGATCAGCCACTTCTTCCCCGATAACGGAGACCGGCACACTGGCCATATCGGTGGTCATCATGCGCCAG
CTTTCATCCCCGATATGCACCACCGGGTAAAGTTCACGGGAGACTTTATCTGACAGCAGACGTGCACTGG
CCAGGGGGATCACCATCCGTCGCCCGGGCGTGTCAATAATATCACTCTGTACATCCACAAACAGACGATA
ACGGCTCTCTCTTTTATAGGTGTAAACCTTAAACTGCATTTCACCAGCCCCTGTTCTCGTCAGCAAAAGA
GCCGTTCATTTCAATAAACCGGGCGACCTCAGCCATCCCTTCCTGATTTTCCGCTTTCCAGCGTTCGGCA
CGCAGACGACGGGCTTCATTCTGCATGGTTGTGCTTACCAGACCGGAGATATTGACATCATATATGCCTT
GAGCAACTGATAGCTGTCGCTGTCAACTGTCACTGTAATACGCTGCTTCATAGCATACCTCTTTTTGACA
TACTTCGGGTATACATATCAGTATATATTCTTATACCGCAAAAATCAGCGCGCAAATACGCATACTGTTA
TCTGGCTTTTAGTAAGCCGGATCCACGCGTTTACGCCCCGCCCTGCCACTCATCGCAGTACTGTTGTAAT
TCATTAAGCATTCTGCCGACATGGAAGCCATCACAAACGGCATGATGAACCTGAATCGCCAGCGGCATCA
GCACCTTGTCGCCTTGCGTATAATATTTGCCCATGGTGAAAACGGGGGCGAAGAAGTTGTCCATATTGGC
CACGTTTAAATCAAAACTGGTGAAACTCACCCAGGGATTGGCTGAGACGAAAAACATATTCTCAATAAAC
CCTTTAGGGAAATAGGCCAGGTTTTCACCGTAACACGCCACATCTTGCGAATATATGTGTAGAAACTGCC
GGAAATCGTCGTGGTATTCACTCCAGAGCGATGAAAACGTTTCAGTTTGCTCATGGAAAACGGTGTAACA
AGGGTGAACACTATCCCATATCACCAGCTCACCGTCTTTCATTGCCATACGGAATTCCGGATGAGCATTC
ATCAGGCGGGCAAGAATGTGAATAAAGGCCGGATAAAACTTGTGCTTATTTTTCTTTACGGTCTTTAAAA
AGGCCGTAATATCCAGCTGAACGGTCTGGTTATAGGTACATTGAGCAACTGACTGAAATGCCTCAAAATG
TTCTTTACGATGCCATTGGGATATATCAACGGTGGTATATCCAGTGATTTTTTTCTCCATTTTAGCTTCC
TTAGCTCCTGAAAATCTCGACGGATCCTAACTCAAAATCCACACATTATACGAGCCGGAAGCATAAAGTG
TAAAGCCTGGGGTGCCTAATGCGGCCGCCATAGTGACTGGATATGTTGTGTTTTACAGTATTATGTAGTC
TGTTTTTTATGCAAAATCTAATTTAATATATTGATATTTATATCATTTTACGTTTCTCGTTCAGCTTTTT
TGTACAAACTTGTGATAAACGAATTCTTGAAGACGAAAGGGCCTCGTGATACGCCTATTTTTATAGGTTA
ATGTCATGATAATAATGGTTTCTTAGACTCAGGTGGCACTTTTCGGGGAAATGTGCGCGGAACCCCTATT
TGTTTATTTTTCTAAATACATTCAAATATGTATCCGCTCATGAGACAATAACCCTGATAAATGCTTCAAT
AATATTGAAAAAGGAAGAGTATGAGTATTCAACATTTCCGTGTCGCCCTTATTCCCTTTTTTGCGGCATT
TTGCCTTCCTGTTTTTGCTCACCCAGAAACGCTGGTGAAAGTAAAAGATGCTGAAGATCAGTTGGGTGCA
CGAGTGGGTTACATCGAACTGGATCTCAACAGCGGTAAGATCCTTGAGAGTTTTCGCCCCGAAGAACGTT
TTCCAATGATGAGCACTTTTAAAGTTCTGCTATGTGGCGCGGTATTATCCCGTATTGACGCCGGGCAAGA
GCAACTCGGTCGCCGCATACACTATTCTCAGAATGACTTGGTTGAGTACTCACCAGTCACAGAAAAGCAT
CTTACGGATGGCATGACAGTAAGAGAATTATGCAGTGCTGCCATAACCATGAGTGATAACACTGCGGCCA
ACTTACTTCTGACAACGATCGGAGGACCGAAGGAGCTAACCGCTTTTTTGCACAACATGGGGGATCATGT
AACTCGCCTTGATCGTTGGGAACCGGAGCTGAATGAAGCCATACCAAACGACGAGCGTGACACCACGATG
CCTGTAGCAATGGCAACAACGTTGCGCAAACTATTAACTGGCGAACTACTTACTCTAGCTTCCCGGCAAC
AATTAATAGACTGGATGGAGGCGGATAAAGTTGCAGGACCACTTCTGCGCTCGGCCCTTCCGGCTGGCTG
GTTTATTGCTGATAAATCTGGAGCCGGTGAGCGTGGGTCTCGCGGTATCATTGCAGCACTGGGGCCAGAT
GGTAAGCCCTCCCGTATCGTAGTTATCTACACGACGGGGAGTCAGGCAACTATGGATGAACGAAATAGAC
AGATCGCTGAGATAGGTGCCTCACTGATTAAGCATTGGTAACTGTCAGACCAAGTTTACTCATATATACT
TTAGATTGATTTAAAACTTCATTTTTAATTTAAAAGGATCTAGGTGAAGATCCTTTTTGATAATCTCATG
ACCAAAATCCCTTAACGTGAGTTTTCGTTCCACTGAGCGTCAGACCCCGTAGAAAAGATCAAAGGATCTT
CTTGAGATCCTTTTTTTCTGCGCGTAATCTGCTGCTTGCAAACAAAAAAACCACCGCTACCAGCGGTGGT
TTGTTTGCCGGATCAAGAGCTACCAACTCTTTTTCCGAAGGTAACTGGCTTCAGCAGAGCGCAGATACCA
AATACTGTTCTTCTAGTGTAGCCGTAGTTAGGCCACCACTTCAAGAACTCTGTAGCACCGCCTACATACC
TCGCTCTGCTAATCCTGTTACCAGTGGCTGCTGCCAGTGGCGATAAGTCGTGTCTTACCGGGTTGGACTC
AAGACGATAGTTACCGGATAAGGCGCAGCGGTCGGGCTGAACGGGGGGTTCGTGCACACAGCCCAGCTTG
GAGCGAACGACCTACACCGAACTGAGATACCTACAGCGTGAGCTATGAGAAAGCGCCACGCTTCCCGAAG
GGAGAAAGGCGGACAGGTATCCGGTAAGCGGCAGGGTCGGAACAGGAGAGCGCACGAGGGAGCTTCCAGG
GGGAAACGCCTGGTATCTTTATAGTCCTGTCGGGTTTCGCCACCTCTGACTTGAGCGTCGATTTTTGTGA
TGCTCGTCAGGGGGGCGGAGCCTATGGAAAAACGCCAGCAACGCGGCCTTTTTACGGTTCCTGGCCTTTT
GCTGGCCTTTTGCTCACATGTTACCGTCGACGATGTAGGTCACGGTCTCGAAGCCGCGGTGCGGGTGCCA
GGGCGTGCCCTTGGGCTCCCCGGGCGCGTACTCCACCTCACCCATCTGGTCCATCATGATGAACGGGTCG
AGGTGGCGGTAGTTGATCCCGGCGAACGCGCGGCGCACCGGGAAGCCCTCGCCCTCGAAACCGCTGGGCG
CGGTGGTCACGGTGAGCACGGGACGTGCGACGGCGTCGG
Features (pLannotate 1.2.2; 18 found; start..end, strand, type, name):
     83..4202    +  gene           mini-white: white; This modified version of the white gene lacks part of the first intron.
   4207..4362    +  CDS            YPB1_ECOLX (fragment): Protein predicted: Swiss-Prot protein existence level 4. From Escherichia coli.
   4437..4461    +  misc_feature   MCS (fragment): pBluescript multiple cloning site
   4698..4718    -  misc_feature   MCS (fragment): pBluescript multiple cloning site
   4722..5310    -  misc_feature   WPRE: woodchuck hepatitis virus posttranscriptional regulatory element
   5328..5606    -  CDS            cre (fragment): RECR_BPP1 - Experimental evidence at protein level: Swiss-Prot protein existence level 1. Catalyzes site-specific recombination between two 34-base- pair LOXP sites. Its role is to maintain the phage genome as a monomeric unit-copy plasmid in the lysogenic state. From Escherichia phage P1 (Bacteriophage P1).
   5755..5821    -  intron         Mhc intron: modified Drosophila myosin heavy chain intron 16 (Pfeiffer et al., 2010)
   6009..6133    +  protein_bind   attR2: mutant version of attR; recombination site for the Gateway® LR reaction LR Clonase™
   6177..6479    -  CDS            ccdB: CCDB_ECOLI - Also known as G, letB, letD. Experimental evidence at protein level: Swiss-Prot protein existence level 1. Toxic component of a type II toxin-antitoxin (TA) system, functioning in plasmid maintainence. Responsible for the post- segregational killing (PSK) of plasmid-free cells, also referred to as a plasmid addiction system. Half-life of over 2 hours. Cell killing by CcdB is accompanied by filamentation, defects in chromosome and plasmid segregation, defects in cell division, formation of anucleate cells, decreased DNA synthesis and plasmid loss. Interferes with the activity of DN
   6484..6642    -  CDS            ccdA (fragment): CCDA_ECO57 - Also known as H, letA. Experimental evidence at protein level: Swiss-Prot protein existence level 1. Antitoxin component of a type II toxin-antitoxin (TA) system which inhibits the post-segregational killing (PSK) of plasmid-free cells, also referred to as a plasmid addiction system. Binds to and blocks the activity of CcdB; will also remove bound CcdB protein from the CcdB-GyrA complex by forming a CcdA-CcdB complex, a process termed rejuvenation. Functions as a transcriptional corepressor for the ccdAB operon, repression also requires CcdB (By similarity). From Escherichia coli
   6821..7480    -  CDS            CmR: chloramphenicol acetyltransferase; cat; confers resistance to chloramphenicol
   7481..7510    -  promoter       cat promoter (fragment): promoter of the E. coli cat gene encoding chloramphenicol acetyltransferase
   7534..7564    -  promoter       lac UV5 promoter: E. coli lac promoter with an "up" mutation
   7589..7713    -  protein_bind   attR1: mutant version of attR; recombination site for the Gateway® LR reaction LR Clonase™
   7826..7930    +  promoter       AmpR promoter: bla
   7931..8791    +  CDS            AmpR: β-lactamase; bla; confers resistance to ampicillin, carbenicillin, and related antibiotics
   8962..9550    +  rep_origin     ori: high-copy-number ColE1/pMB1/pBR322/pUC origin of replication
   9637..9706    +  protein_bind   attB: attB site for the φC31 integrase (Groth et al., 2000) phage φC31 integrase
