[The description below was written by a language model from this plasmid's Addgene catalogue record and pLannotate feature annotations shown in this document.]
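Description:
HJP-196-IVS-Syn21-NrdJ-1C-CreC-WPREUw is a Drosophila transgenesis plasmid built on the pBPGUw backbone that serves as a Gateway destination vector for expressing the C-terminal half of a split Cre recombinase. It replicates in E. coli from a high-copy ColE1/pUC-type origin and carries an ampicillin resistance gene. An intact Gateway cassette is still present, with attR1 and attR2 flanking a chloramphenicol resistance gene and the ccdB toxin. This explains the dual chloramphenicol/ampicillin selection and the need for a ccdB-tolerant host strain. For fly work, the plasmid carries a φC31 attB site for site-specific genomic integration and a mini-white gene as a visible eye-colour marker for transformants.

The payload lies immediately downstream of the Gateway cassette, on the same strand. It consists of a modified Drosophila myosin heavy chain intron (the IVS element), then a coding region in which only a Cre fragment is annotated, then a WPRE. The name indicates that this coding region also includes the Syn21 translational enhancer and the C-terminal part of the NrdJ-1 split intein fused to CreC, although the feature table does not annotate these parts separately. The intron, Syn21 and WPRE are standard elements used to boost expression. No enhancer driving the cassette is recorded, and no promoter is annotated. The arrangement suggests that an enhancer fragment of choice would be recombined into the attR sites by an LR reaction, replacing the ccdB/CmR cassette.

When CreC is co-expressed in a cell with the complementary split Cre component, intein-mediated protein trans-splicing rebuilds functional Cre. Recombinase activity is thereby restricted to the intersection of two expression patterns, an approach the associated work applies to fine-mapping of neural circuits.
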