Addgene plasmid #162477: HJP-196-IVS-Syn21-NrdJ-1C-CreC-WPREUw
Purpose: This insert, when expressed in the same cell with other split Cre component, forms Cre recombinase through protein trans-splicing using split intein.
Depositing lab: Benjamin White. Depositing organization: National Institute of Mental Health (NIMH). Publication: Cre-assisted fine-mapping of neural circuits using orthogonal split inteins. Luan H, Kuzin A, Odenwald WF, White BH. Elife. 2020 Apr 14;9. pii: 53041. doi: 10.7554/eLife.53041. PubMed 32286225.
Backbone
  Vector backbone: pBPGUw
  Vector type: Cre/Lox
Growth in bacteria
  Bacterial resistance: Chloramphenicol and Ampicillin, 25 & 100 μg/mL
  Growth temperature: 37°C
  Growth strain: ccdB Survival
  Copy number: High Copy
Gene/Insert
  Gene/Insert name: CreC
  Species: Synthetic
  Cloning method: Gateway Cloning
Terms and licenses: Academic/Nonprofit Terms; Industry Terms: Not Available to Industry
How to cite: HJP-196-IVS-Syn21-NrdJ-1C-CreC-WPREUw was a gift from Benjamin White (Addgene plasmid # 162477 ; http://n2t.net/addgene:162477 ; RRID:Addgene_162477)
